Addgene plasmid #141698: TFORF0782
Purpose: Lentiviral vector for overexpressing transcription factor ORFs with unique 24-bp barcodes. Barcodes facilitate identification of transcription factors in pooled screens.
Depositing lab: Feng Zhang. Depositing organization: Broad Institute. Publication: A transcription factor atlas of directed differentiation. Joung J, Ma S, Tay T, Geiger-Schuller KR, Kirchgatterer PC, Verdine VK, Guo B, Arias-Garcia MA, Allen WE, Singh A, Kuksenko O, Abudayyeh OO, Gootenberg JS, Fu Z, Macrae RK, Buenrostro JD, Regev A, Zhang F. Cell. 2023 Jan 5;186(1):209-229.e26. doi: 10.1016/j.cell.2022.11.026. PubMed 36608654.
Backbone
  Vector backbone: pLX_TRC317
  Backbone manufacturer: Broad Institute Genetic Perturbation Platform
  Backbone size w/o insert (bp): 8264
  Vector type: Mammalian Expression, Lentiviral
  Selectable markers: Puromycin
Growth in bacteria
  Bacterial resistance: Ampicillin, 100 μg/mL
  Growth temperature: 37°C
  Growth strain: NEB Stable
  Copy number: High Copy
Gene/Insert
  Gene/Insert name: FOXN4
  Species: H. sapiens (human)
  Insert size (bp): 1655
  Entrez Gene: FOXN4 (a.k.a. FLJ35967)
  Promoter: EF1a
  Cloning method: Unknown
  Sequencing primers: 5′ GGGTGGAGACTGAAGTTAGGCCAG; 3′ CACATAGCGTAAAAGGAGCAACATAG
Terms and licenses: Academic/Nonprofit Terms; Industry Terms: Not Available to Industry
Depositor comments: NM_213596,ENST00000299162 . The transcription factor ORF portion of this plasmid was synthesized by Genewiz. Please test multiple small colonies in case of plasmid recombination. To make this collection available in a timely manner, a portion of this collection was not fully sequenced by Addgene. If an Addgene verified full plasmid sequence is not available, please contact us prior to placing an order to request the full sequence.
How to cite: TFORF0782 was a gift from Feng Zhang (Addgene plasmid # 141698 ; http://n2t.net/addgene:141698 ; RRID:Addgene_141698)
