[The description below was written by a language model from this plasmid's Addgene catalogue record and pLannotate feature annotations shown in this document.]
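Description:
TFORF0782 is a third-generation-style, self-inactivating lentiviral expression plasmid built on the pLX_TRC317 backbone and carrying the human transcription factor FOXN4 as its open reading frame. It belongs to a barcoded transcription factor ORF collection in which each clone carries a unique 24-bp barcode, so that individual factors can be identified by sequencing in pooled overexpression screens. The barcode is not annotated as a separate feature in the table. In bacteria the plasmid is maintained through a high-copy ColE1/pUC-type origin and selected with ampicillin via the β-lactamase gene. An f1 origin and remnants of a lac/lacZα cloning region with T7 and T3 promoters are also present in the backbone.

The viral portion begins with an RSV promoter fused to a truncated HIV-1 5' LTR, which drives Tat-independent production of genomic RNA in packaging cells. It is followed by the Ψ packaging signal with a gag fragment, the Rev response element for nuclear export, and a cPPT/CTS. It ends in a ΔU3 3' LTR that inactivates LTR promoter activity after integration, with an SV40 polyadenylation signal downstream. Two expression units lie between the LTRs. An SV40 early promoter drives puromycin N-acetyltransferase for selection of transduced mammalian cells, and the human EF-1α promoter drives constitutive expression of FOXN4, with a WPRE downstream to enhance transcript stability and expression. FOXN4 is a forkhead-family factor involved in neural, retinal and lung development. The short U6 promoter, small t antigen and lacI fragments are probably residual or matching sequence rather than functional units. The construct is intended for lentiviral overexpression of FOXN4, alone or in pooled directed-differentiation screens. The depositor notes that the plasmid can recombine during propagation.
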