Features (pLannotate 1.2.2; 31 found; start..end, strand, type, name):
      5..231     +  promoter       RSV promoter: Rous sarcoma virus enhancer/promoter
    232..412     +  LTR            5' LTR (truncated): truncated 5' long terminal repeat (LTR) from HIV-1
    459..584     +  misc_feature   HIV-1 Ψ: packaging signal of human immunodeficiency virus type 1
    568..931     +  CDS            HIV-1 gag (fragment): gag protein from human immunodeficiency virus 1; gag
   1077..1310    +  misc_feature   RRE: The Rev response element (RRE) of HIV-1 allows for Rev-dependent mRNA export from the nucleus to the cytoplasm.
   1687..1713    +  CDS            Rev (fragment): human immunodeficiency virus 1 (HIV-1) Rev protein; rev; enhances nuclear export of unspliced and incompletely spliced viral mRNAs
   1720..1743    +  promoter       SV40 promoter (fragment): SV40 early promoter
   1744..1815    +  promoter       SV40 promoter (fragment): SV40 enhancer and early promoter
   1839..1974    +  rep_origin     SV40 ori: SV40 origin of replication
   2020..2616    +  CDS            PuroR (fragment): puromycin N-acetyltransferase; pac from Streptomyces; confers resistance to puromycin
   2665..2782    +  misc_feature   cPPT/CTS: central polypurine tract and central termination sequence of HIV-1
   2847..2913    +  CDS            small t antigen (fragment): SV40 (simian virus 40) small t antigen
   2920..4098    +  promoter       EF-1α promoter: strong constitutive promoter for human elongation factor EF-1α
   4115..5665    +  CDS            FOXN4: FOXN4_HUMAN - Experimental evidence at protein level: Swiss-Prot protein existence level 1. Transcription factor essential for neural and some non-neural tissues development, such as retina and lung respectively. Binds to an 11-bp consensus sequence containing the invariant tetranucleotide 5'- ACGC-3'. During development of the central nervous system, is required to specify the amacrine and horizontal cell fates from multipotent retinal progenitors while suppressing the alternative photoreceptor cell fates through activating DLL4-NOTCH signaling. Also acts synergistically with ASCL1/MASH1 to a
   5681..5734    +  promoter       U6 promoter (fragment): RNA polymerase III promoter for human U6 snRNA
   5776..6364    +  misc_feature   WPRE: woodchuck hepatitis virus posttranscriptional regulatory element
   6415..6434    +  misc_feature   cPPT/CTS (fragment): central polypurine tract and central termination sequence of HIV-1
   6436..6669    +  LTR            3' LTR (ΔU3): self-inactivating 3' long terminal repeat (LTR) from HIV-1
   6747..6868    +  polyA_signal   SV40 poly(A) signal: SV40 polyadenylation signal
   6908..7043    +  rep_origin     SV40 ori: SV40 origin of replication
   7064..7082    -  promoter       T7 promoter: promoter for bacteriophage T7 RNA polymerase
   7090..7245    +  CDS            lacZα (fragment): LacZα fragment of β-galactosidase; lacZ fragment
   7250..7678    +  rep_origin     f1 ori (sequence partly withheld): f1 bacteriophage origin of replication; arrow indicates direction of (+) strand synthesis
   7731..7835    +  promoter       AmpR promoter: bla
   7836..8696    +  CDS            AmpR: β-lactamase; bla; confers resistance to ampicillin, carbenicillin, and related antibiotics
   8867..9455    +  rep_origin     ori: high-copy-number ColE1/pMB1/pBR322/pUC origin of replication
   9638..9730    +  CDS            lacI (fragment): lac repressor; lacI; The lac repressor binds to the lac operator to inhibit transcription in E. coli. This inhibition can be relieved by adding lactose or isopropyl-β-D-thiogalactopyranoside (IPTG).
   9743..9764    +  protein_bind   CAP binding site: CAP binding activates transcription in the presence of cAMP. E. coli catabolite activator protein
   9779..9809    +  promoter       lac promoter: promoter for the E. coli lac operon
   9817..9833    +  protein_bind   lac operator: The lac repressor binds to the lac operator to inhibit transcription in E. coli. This inhibition can be relieved by adding lactose or isopropyl-β-D-thiogalactopyranoside (IPTG). lac repressor encoded by lacI
   9878..9896    +  promoter       T3 promoter: promoter for bacteriophage T3 RNA polymerase
>Addgene plasmid #141698 | TFORF0782 | addgene full sequence | sequence record 390329 | Addgene NGS Result
TTAATGTAGTCTTATGCAATACTCTTGTAGTCTTGCAACATGGTAACGATGAGTTAGCAACATGCCTTAC
AAGGAGAGAAAAAGCACCGTGCATGCCGATTGGTGGAAGTAAGGTGGTACGATCGTGCCTTATTAGGAAG
GCAACAGACGGGTCTGACATGGATTGGACGAACCACTGAATTGCCGCATTGCAGAGATATTGTATTTAAG
TGCCTAGCTCGATACATAAACGGGTCTCTCTGGTTAGACCAGATCTGAGCCTGGGAGCTCTCTGGCTAAC
TAGGGAACCCACTGCTTAAGCCTCAATAAAGCTTGCCTTGAGTGCTTCAAGTAGTGTGTGCCCGTCTGTT
GTGTGACTCTGGTAACTAGAGATCCCTCAGACCCTTTTAGTCAGTGTGGAAAATCTCTAGCAGTGGCGCC
CGAACAGGGACTTGAAAGCGAAAGGGAAACCAGAGGAGCTCTCTCGACGCAGGACTCGGCTTGCTGAAGC
GCGCACGGCAAGAGGCGAGGGGCGGCGACTGGTGAGTACGCCAAAAATTTTGACTAGCGGAGGCTAGAAG
GAGAGAGATGGGTGCGAGAGCGTCAGTATTAAGCGGGGGAGAATTAGATCGCGATGGGAAAAAATTCGGT
TAAGGCCAGGGGGAAAGAAAAAATATAAATTAAAACATATAGTATGGGCAAGCAGGGAGCTAGAACGATT
CGCAGTTAATCCTGGCCTGTTAGAAACATCAGAAGGCTGTAGACAAATACTGGGACAGCTACAACCATCC
CTTCAGACAGGATCAGAAGAACTTAGATCATTATATAATACAGTAGCAACCCTCTATTGTGTGCATCAAA
GGATAGAGATAAAAGACACCAAGGAAGCTTTAGACAAGATAGAGGAAGAGCAAAACAAAAGTAAGACCAC
CGCACAGCAAGCGGCCGCTGATCTTCAGACCTGGAGGAGGAGATATGAGGGACAATTGGAGAAGTGAATT
ATATAAATATAAAGTAGTAAAAATTGAACCATTAGGAGTAGCACCCACCAAGGCAAAGAGAAGAGTGGTG
CAGAGAGAAAAAAGAGCAGTGGGAATAGGAGCTTTGTTCCTTGGGTTCTTGGGAGCAGCAGGAAGCACTA
TGGGCGCAGCGTCAATGACGCTGACGGTACAGGCCAGACAATTATTGTCTGGTATAGTGCAGCAGCAGAA
CAATTTGCTGAGGGCTATTGAGGCGCAACAGCATCTGTTGCAACTCACAGTCTGGGGCATCAAGCAGCTC
CAGGCAAGAATCCTGGCTGTGGAAAGATACCTAAAGGATCAACAGCTCCTGGGGATTTGGGGTTGCTCTG
GAAAACTCATTTGCACCACTGCTGTGCCTTGGAATGCTAGTTGGAGTAATAAATCTCTGGAACAGATTTG
GAATCACACGACCTGGATGGAGTGGGACAGAGAAATTAACAATTACACAAGCTTAATACACTCCTTAATT
GAAGAATCGCAAAACCAGCAAGAAAAGAATGAACAAGAATTATTGGAATTAGATAAATGGGCAAGTTTGT
GGAATTGGTTTAACATAACAAATTGGCTGTGGTATATAAAATTATTCATAATGATAGTAGGAGGCTTGGT
AGGTTTAAGAATAGTTTTTGCTGTACTTTCTATAGTGAATAGAGTTAGGCAGGGATATTCACCATTATCG
TTTCAGACCCACCTCCCAACCCCGAGGGGACCCATGCATTGCATCTCAATTAGTCAGCAACCAGGTGTGG
AAAGTCCCCAGGCTCCCCAGCAGGCAGAAGTATGCAAAGCATGCGTCTCAATTAGTCAGCAACCATAGTC
CCGCCCCTAACTCCGCCCATCCCGCCCCTAACTCCGCCCAGTTCCGCCCATTCTCCGCCCCATGGCTGAC
TAATTTTTTTTATTTATGCAGAGGCCGAGGCCGCCTCGGCCTCTGAGCTATTCCAGAAGTAGTGAGGAGG
CTTTTTTGGAGGCCTAGGCTTTTGCAAAAAGCTTTCTAGAGGTACCACCGGAGCTTACCATGACCGAGTA
CAAGCCCACGGTGCGCCTCGCCACCCGCGACGACGTCCCCAGGGCCGTACGCACCCTCGCCGCCGCGTTC
GCCGACTACCCCGCCACGCGCCACACCGTCGATCCGGACCGCCACATCGAGCGGGTCACCGAGCTGCAAG
AACTCTTCCTCACGCGCGTCGGGCTCGACATCGGCAAGGTGTGGGTCGCGGACGACGGCGCCGCCGTGGC
GGTCTGGACCACGCCGGAGAGCGTCGAAGCGGGGGCGGTGTTCGCCGAGATCGGCCCGCGCATGGCCGAG
TTGAGCGGTTCCCGGCTGGCCGCGCAGCAACAGATGGAAGGCCTCCTGGCGCCGCACCGGCCCAAGGAGC
CCGCGTGGTTCCTGGCCACCGTCGGCGTCTCGCCCGACCACCAGGGCAAGGGTCTGGGCAGCGCCGTCGT
GCTCCCCGGAGTGGAGGCGGCCGAGCGCGCCGGGGTGCCCGCCTTCCTGGAGACCTCCGCGCCCCGCAAC
CTCCCCTTCTACGAGCGGCTCGGCTTCACCGTCACCGCCGACGTCGAGGTGCCCGAAGGACCGCGCACCT
GGTGCATGACCCGCAAGCCCGGTGCCAGTTAACGAATTCTAGATCTTGAGACAAATGGCAGTATTCATCC
ACAATTTTAAAAGAAAAGGGGGGATTGGGGGGTACAGTGCAGGGGAAAGAATAGTAGACATAATAGCAAC
AGACATACAAACTAAAGAATTACAAAAACAAATTACAAAAATTCAAAATTTTCGGGTTTATTACAGGGAC
AGCAGAGATCCACTTTGGCGCCGGCTCGAGGCCTGCAGGTGCAAAGATGGATAAAGTTTTAAACAGAGAG
GAATCTTTGCAGCTAATGGACCTTCTAGGTCTTGAAAGGAGTGGGAATTGGCTCCGGTGCCCGTCAGTGG
GCAGAGCGCACATCGCCCACAGTCCCCGAGAAGTTGGGGGGAGGGGTCGGCAATTGAACCGGTGCCTAGA
GAAGGTGGCGCGGGGTAAACTGGGAAAGTGATGTCGTGTACTGGCTCCGCCTTTTTCCCGAGGGTGGGGG
AGAACCGTATATAAGTGCAGTAGTCGCCGTGAACGTTCTTTTTCGCAACGGGTTTGCCGCCAGAACACAG
GTAAGTGCCGTGTGTGGTTCCCGCGGGCCTGGCCTCTTTACGGGTTATGGCCCTTGCGTGCCTTGAATTA
CTTCCACCTGGCTGCAGTACGTGATTCTTGATCCCGAGCTTCGGGTTGGAAGTGGGTGGGAGAGTTCGAG
GCCTTGCGCTTAAGGAGCCCCTTCGCCTCGTGCTTGAGTTGAGGCCTGGCCTGGGCGCTGGGGCCGCCGC
GTGCGAATCTGGTGGCACCTTCGCGCCTGTCTCGCTGCTTTCGATAAGTCTCTAGCCATTTAAAATTTTT
GATGACCTGCTGCGACGCTTTTTTTCTGGCAAGATAGTCTTGTAAATGCGGGCCAAGATCTGCACACTGG
TATTTCGGTTTTTGGGGCCGCGGGCGGCGACGGGGCCCGTGCGTCCCAGCGCACATGTTCGGCGAGGCGG
GGCCTGCGAGCGCGGCCACCGAGAATCGGACGGGGGTAGTCTCAAGCTGGCCGGCCTGCTCTGGTGCCTG
GCCTCGCGCCGCCGTGTATCGCCCCGCCCTGGGCGGCAAGGCTGGCCCGGTCGGCACCAGTTGCGTGAGC
GGAAAGATGGCCGCTTCCCGGCCCTGCTGCAGGGAGCTCAAAATGGAGGACGCGGCGCTCGGGAGAGCGG
GCGGGTGAGTCACCCACACAAAGGAAAAGGGCCTTTCCGTCCTCAGCCGTCGCTTCATGTGACTCCACGG
AGTACCGGGCGCCGTCCAGGCACCTCGATTAGTTCTCGAGCTTTTGGAGTACGTCGTCTTTAGGTTGGGG
GGAGGGGTTTTATGCGATGGAGTTTCCCCACACTGAGTGGGTGGAGACTGAAGTTAGGCCAGCTTGGCAC
TTGATGTAATTCTCCTTGGAATTTGCCCTTTTTGAGTTTGGATCTTGGTTCATTCTCAAGCCTCAGACAG
TGGTTCAAAGTTTTTTTCTTCCATTTCAGGTGTCGTGAGGCTAGCACCGCCACCATGATAGAAAGTGACA
CCTCATCCATAATGTCAGGAATTATTCGAAACTCAGGGCAAAATCACCACCCCTCTCCACAGGAATACAG
GCTTCTAGCCACCACCAGCGATGATGACCTTCCCGGGGACCTGCAGTCGCTGTCGTGGCTCACGGCGGTG
GATGTGCCTCGGCTGCAGCAGATGGCAAGTGGCCGCGTGGACCTGGGTGGCCCCTGCGTGCCACATCCAC
ACCCAGGTGCCTTGGCTGGGGTGGCCGACCTGCATGTGGGAGCCACTCCAAGTCCCCTTCTCCATGGCCC
AGCAGGCATGGCCCCCCGAGGCATGCCAGGTCTGGGCCCCATAACTGGCCACAGAGACAGCATGAGCCAG
TTCCCCGTGGGGGGCCAGCCCTCATCTGGCCTGCAGGACCCGCCGCATCTGTACTCACCTGCCACCCAAC
CACAGTTCCCGCTCCCCCCGGGTGCCCAGCAGTGCCCTCCTGTGGGCCTCTATGGCCCCCCATTTGGGGT
GCGGCCCCCCTACCCCCAGCCCCACGTGGCTGTGCATTCATCTCAAGAACTGCACCCCAAACACTACCCC
AAGCCCATCTACTCGTACAGCTGTCTGATCGCCATGGCCCTGAAGAACAGCAAGACAGGCAGCCTGCCTG
TGAGCGAGATCTACAGCTTCATGAAGGAGCACTTCCCCTACTTCAAGACGGCCCCCGACGGGTGGAAGAA
CTCGGTGCGGCACAACCTGTCTCTGAACAAGTGCTTCGAGAAGGTGGAGAACAAGATGAGCGGCTCCTCC
CGCAAGGGCTGCCTGTGGGCTCTGAACCTGGCCCGCATCGACAAGATGGAGGAGGAGATGCACAAGTGGA
AGAGGAAGGACCTGGCTGCCATCCACCGGAGTATGGCCAACCCTGAGGAGTTGGACAAGCTGATCTCCGA
CCGGCCTGAAAGCTGCCGGCGCCCCGGCAAACCGGGGGAACCAGAGGCCCCCGTGCTGACTCACGCCACC
ACAGTGGCCGTGGCGCATGGCTGCCTGGCTGTCTCCCAGCTCCCACCCCAGCCACTGATGACCCTGTCCC
TGCAGTCAGTCCCCCTGCACCACCAGGTCCAGCCCCAGGCACATCTTGCTCCAGACTCTCCAGCACCAGC
CCAGACCCCGCCACTGCACGCCCTGCCGGACCTCAGCCCCAGCCCGCTCCCCCACCCCGCCATGGGAAGG
GCTCCTGTAGACTTCATCAACATCAGCACCGACATGAACACTGAGGTGGATGCCCTCGACCCGAGCATCA
TGGACTTCGCTCTGCAGGGGAACCTGTGGGAGGAGATGAAGGATGAGGGATTCAGCTTGGACACACTGGG
CGCCTTTGCAGACTCCCCGCTTGGCTGTGACCTGGGGGCCTCAGGCCTAACCCCTGCCTCGGGTGGCAGC
GACCAGTCCTTCCCAGACTTGCAGGTGACGGGTCTCTACACAGCGTACTCCACTCCGGACAGTGTGGCTG
CATCGGGCACCAGCTCCTCCTCCCAGTACCTGGGTGCACAGGGGAACAAGCCTATAGCCCTGCTTTAGTA
ATGAACTAGTCCGTAACTTGAAAGTATTTCGATTTCTTGGCTTTATATATCTTGTGGAAAGGACGAATTA
GCAACGGCAGAATCTGTGGGACGCGTTAAGTCGACAATCAACCTCTGGATTACAAAATTTGTGAAAGATT
GACTGGTATTCTTAACTATGTTGCTCCTTTTACGCTATGTGGATACGCTGCTTTAATGCCTTTGTATCAT
GCTATTGCTTCCCGTATGGCTTTCATTTTCTCCTCCTTGTATAAATCCTGGTTGCTGTCTCTTTATGAGG
AGTTGTGGCCCGTTGTCAGGCAACGTGGCGTGGTGTGCACTGTGTTTGCTGACGCAACCCCCACTGGTTG
GGGCATTGCCACCACCTGTCAGCTCCTTTCCGGGACTTTCGCTTTCCCCCTCCCTATTGCCACGGCGGAA
CTCATCGCCGCCTGCCTTGCCCGCTGCTGGACAGGGGCTCGGCTGTTGGGCACTGACAATTCCGTGGTGT
TGTCGGGGAAATCATCGTCCTTTCCTTGGCTGCTCGCCTGTGTTGCCACCTGGATTCTGCGCGGGACGTC
CTTCTGCTACGTCCCTTCGGCCCTCAATCCAGCGGACCTTCCTTCCCGCGGCCTGCTGCCGGCTCTGCGG
CCTCTTCCGCGTCTTCGCCTTCGCCCTCAGACGAGTCGGATCTCCCTTTGGGCCGCCTCCCCGCGTCGAC
TTTAAGACCAATGACTTACAAGGCAGCTGTAGATCTTAGCCACTTTTTAAAAGAAAAGGGGGGACTGGAA
GGGCTAATTCACTCCCAACGAAGACAAGATCTGCTTTTTGCTTGTACTGGGTCTCTCTGGTTAGACCAGA
TCTGAGCCTGGGAGCTCTCTGGCTAACTAGGGAACCCACTGCTTAAGCCTCAATAAAGCTTGCCTTGAGT
GCTTCAAGTAGTGTGTGCCCGTCTGTTGTGTGACTCTGGTAACTAGAGATCCCTCAGACCCTTTTAGTCA
GTGTGGAAAATCTCTAGCAGTACGTATAGTAGTTCATGTCATCTTATTATTCAGTATTTATAACTTGCAA
AGAAATGAATATCAGAGAGTGAGAGGAACTTGTTTATTGCAGCTTATAATGGTTACAAATAAAGCAATAG
CATCACAAATTTCACAAATAAAGCATTTTTTTCACTGCATTCTAGTTGTGGTTTGTCCAAACTCATCAAT
GTATCTTATCATGTCTGGCTCTAGCTATCCCGCCCCTAACTCCGCCCATCCCGCCCCTAACTCCGCCCAG
TTCCGCCCATTCTCCGCCCCATGGCTGACTAATTTTTTTTATTTATGCAGAGGCCGAGGCCGCCTCGGCC
TCTGAGCTATTCCAGAAGTAGTGAGGAGGCTTTTTTGGAGGCCTAGGGACGTACCCAATTCGCCCTATAG
TGAGTCGTATTACGCGCGCTCACTGGCCGTCGTTTTACAACGTCGTGACTGGGAAAACCCTGGCGTTACC
CAACTTAATCGCCTTGCAGCACATCCCCCTTTCGCCAGCTGGCGTAATAGCGAAGAGGCCCGCACCGATC
GCCCTTCCCAACAGTTGCGCAGCCTGAATGGCGAATGGG
[124 nt withheld, positions 7250-7373]
C
[91 nt withheld, positions 7375-7465]
A
[49 nt withheld, positions 7467-7515]
CCTTTGACGTTGGAGTCCACGTTCTTT
[37 nt withheld, positions 7543-7579]
ACCCTATCTCGGTCTATTCTTTTGATTTATAAGGGATTTTGCCGATTTCGGCCTATTGGTTAAAAAATGA
GCTGATTTAACAAAAATTTAACGCGAATTTTAACAAAATATTAACGCTTACAATTTAGGTGGCACTTTTC
GGGGAAATGTGCGCGGAACCCCTATTTGTTTATTTTTCTAAATACATTCAAATATGTATCCGCTCATGAG
ACAATAACCCTGATAAATGCTTCAATAATATTGAAAAAGGAAGAGTATGAGTATTCAACATTTCCGTGTC
GCCCTTATTCCCTTTTTTGCGGCATTTTGCCTTCCTGTTTTTGCTCACCCAGAAACGCTGGTGAAAGTAA
AAGATGCTGAAGATCAGTTGGGTGCACGAGTGGGTTACATCGAACTGGATCTCAACAGCGGTAAGATCCT
TGAGAGTTTTCGCCCCGAAGAACGTTTTCCAATGATGAGCACTTTTAAAGTTCTGCTATGTGGCGCGGTA
TTATCCCGTATTGACGCCGGGCAAGAGCAACTCGGTCGCCGCATACACTATTCTCAGAATGACTTGGTTG
AGTACTCACCAGTCACAGAAAAGCATCTTACGGATGGCATGACAGTAAGAGAATTATGCAGTGCTGCCAT
AACCATGAGTGATAACACTGCGGCCAACTTACTTCTGACAACGATCGGAGGACCGAAGGAGCTAACCGCT
TTTTTGCACAACATGGGGGATCATGTAACTCGCCTTGATCGTTGGGAACCGGAGCTGAATGAAGCCATAC
CAAACGACGAGCGTGACACCACGATGCCTGTAGCAATGGCAACAACGTTGCGCAAACTATTAACTGGCGA
ACTACTTACTCTAGCTTCCCGGCAACAATTAATAGACTGGATGGAGGCGGATAAAGTTGCAGGACCACTT
CTGCGCTCGGCCCTTCCGGCTGGCTGGTTTATTGCTGATAAATCTGGAGCCGGTGAGCGTGGGTCTCGCG
GTATCATTGCAGCACTGGGGCCAGATGGTAAGCCCTCCCGTATCGTAGTTATCTACACGACGGGGAGTCA
GGCAACTATGGATGAACGAAATAGACAGATCGCTGAGATAGGTGCCTCACTGATTAAGCATTGGTAACTG
TCAGACCAAGTTTACTCATATATACTTTAGATTGATTTAAAACTTCATTTTTAATTTAAAAGGATCTAGG
TGAAGATCCTTTTTGATAATCTCATGACCAAAATCCCTTAACGTGAGTTTTCGTTCCACTGAGCGTCAGA
CCCCGTAGAAAAGATCAAAGGATCTTCTTGAGATCCTTTTTTTCTGCGCGTAATCTGCTGCTTGCAAACA
AAAAAACCACCGCTACCAGCGGTGGTTTGTTTGCCGGATCAAGAGCTACCAACTCTTTTTCCGAAGGTAA
CTGGCTTCAGCAGAGCGCAGATACCAAATACTGTTCTTCTAGTGTAGCCGTAGTTAGGCCACCACTTCAA
GAACTCTGTAGCACCGCCTACATACCTCGCTCTGCTAATCCTGTTACCAGTGGCTGCTGCCAGTGGCGAT
AAGTCGTGTCTTACCGGGTTGGACTCAAGACGATAGTTACCGGATAAGGCGCAGCGGTCGGGCTGAACGG
GGGGTTCGTGCACACAGCCCAGCTTGGAGCGAACGACCTACACCGAACTGAGATACCTACAGCGTGAGCT
ATGAGAAAGCGCCACGCTTCCCGAAGGGAGAAAGGCGGACAGGTATCCGGTAAGCGGCAGGGTCGGAACA
GGAGAGCGCACGAGGGAGCTTCCAGGGGGAAACGCCTGGTATCTTTATAGTCCTGTCGGGTTTCGCCACC
TCTGACTTGAGCGTCGATTTTTGTGATGCTCGTCAGGGGGGCGGAGCCTATGGAAAAACGCCAGCAACGC
GGCCTTTTTACGGTTCCTGGCCTTTTGCTGGCCTTTTGCTCACATGTTCTTTCCTGCGTTATCCCCTGAT
TCTGTGGATAACCGTATTACCGCCTTTGAGTGAGCTGATACCGCTCGCCGCAGCCGAACGACCGAGCGCA
GCGAGTCAGTGAGCGAGGAAGCGGAAGAGCGCCCAATACGCAAACCGCCTCTCCCCGCGCGTTGGCCGAT
TCATTAATGCAGCTGGCACGACAGGTTTCCCGACTGGAAAGCGGGCAGTGAGCGCAACGCAATTAATGTG
AGTTAGCTCACTCATTAGGCACCCCAGGCTTTACACTTTATGCTTCCGGCTCGTATGTTGTGTGGAATTG
TGAGCGGATAACAATTTCACACAGGAAACAGCTATGACCATGATTACGCCAAGCGCGCAATTAACCCTCA
CTAAAGGGAACAAAAGCTGGAGCTGCAAGC
