>Addgene plasmid #141698 | TFORF0782 | depositor partial sequence | sequence record 277231 | Insert
ACCGCCACCATGATAGAAAGTGACACCTCATCCATAATGTCAGGAATTATTCGAAACTCAGGGCAAAATC
ACCACCCCTCTCCACAGGAATACAGGCTTCTAGCCACCACCAGCGATGATGACCTTCCCGGGGACCTGCA
GTCGCTGTCGTGGCTCACGGCGGTGGATGTGCCTCGGCTGCAGCAGATGGCAAGTGGCCGCGTGGACCTG
GGTGGCCCCTGCGTGCCACATCCACACCCAGGTGCCTTGGCTGGGGTGGCCGACCTGCATGTGGGAGCCA
CTCCAAGTCCCCTTCTCCATGGCCCAGCAGGCATGGCCCCCCGAGGCATGCCAGGTCTGGGCCCCATAAC
TGGCCACAGAGACAGCATGAGCCAGTTCCCCGTGGGGGGCCAGCCCTCATCTGGCCTGCAGGACCCGCCG
CATCTGTACTCACCTGCCACCCAACCACAGTTCCCGCTCCCCCCGGGTGCCCAGCAGTGCCCTCCTGTGG
GCCTCTATGGCCCCCCATTTGGGGTGCGGCCCCCCTACCCCCAGCCCCACGTGGCTGTGCATTCATCTCA
AGAACTGCACCCCAAACACTACCCCAAGCCCATCTACTCGTACAGCTGTCTGATCGCCATGGCCCTGAAG
AACAGCAAGACAGGCAGCCTGCCTGTGAGCGAGATCTACAGCTTCATGAAGGAGCACTTCCCCTACTTCA
AGACGGCCCCCGACGGGTGGAAGAACTCGGTGCGGCACAACCTGTCTCTGAACAAGTGCTTCGAGAAGGT
GGAGAACAAGATGAGCGGCTCCTCCCGCAAGGGCTGCCTGTGGGCTCTGAACCTGGCCCGCATCGACAAG
ATGGAGGAGGAGATGCACAAGTGGAAGAGGAAGGACCTGGCTGCCATCCACCGGAGTATGGCCAACCCTG
AGGAGTTGGACAAGCTGATCTCCGACCGGCCTGAAAGCTGCCGGCGCCCCGGCAAACCGGGGGAACCAGA
GGCCCCCGTGCTGACTCACGCCACCACAGTGGCCGTGGCGCATGGCTGCCTGGCTGTCTCCCAGCTCCCA
CCCCAGCCACTGATGACCCTGTCCCTGCAGTCAGTCCCCCTGCACCACCAGGTCCAGCCCCAGGCACATC
TTGCTCCAGACTCTCCAGCACCAGCCCAGACCCCGCCACTGCACGCCCTGCCGGACCTCAGCCCCAGCCC
GCTCCCCCACCCCGCCATGGGAAGGGCTCCTGTAGACTTCATCAACATCAGCACCGACATGAACACTGAG
GTGGATGCCCTCGACCCGAGCATCATGGACTTCGCTCTGCAGGGGAACCTGTGGGAGGAGATGAAGGATG
AGGGATTCAGCTTGGACACACTGGGCGCCTTTGCAGACTCCCCGCTTGGCTGTGACCTGGGGGCCTCAGG
CCTAACCCCTGCCTCGGGTGGCAGCGACCAGTCCTTCCCAGACTTGCAGGTGACGGGTCTCTACACAGCG
TACTCCACTCCGGACAGTGTGGCTGCATCGGGCACCAGCTCCTCCTCCCAGTACCTGGGTGCACAGGGGA
ACAAGCCTATAGCCCTGCTTTAGTAATGAACTAGTCCGTAACTTGAAAGTATTTCGATTTCTTGGCTTTA
TATATCTTGTGGAAAGGACGAATTAGCAACGGCAGAATCTGTGGG
