>Addgene plasmid #141698 | TFORF0782 | depositor partial sequence | sequence record 277232 | Barcode
ATTAGCAACGGCAGAATCTGTGGG
